Addgene plasmid #83470: Tet-myr-CSK-GFP
Purpose: Lentiviral vector for doxycycline-inducible expression of membrane targeted-CSK in mammalian cells
Depositing lab: Barry Gumbiner. Depositing organization: University of Virginia. Publication: Adhesion to fibronectin regulates Hippo signaling via the FAK-Src-PI3K pathway. Kim NG, Gumbiner BM. J Cell Biol. 2015 Aug 3;210(3):503-15. doi: 10.1083/jcb.201501025. Epub 2015 Jul 27. PubMed 26216901.
Backbone
  Vector backbone: TRIPZ-non-silencing shRNA control
  Backbone manufacturer: GE-Healthcare
  Backbone size w/o insert (bp): 12872
  Vector type: Mammalian Expression, Lentiviral
  Selectable markers: Puromycin, Zeocin
Growth in bacteria
  Bacterial resistance: Ampicillin, 100 μg/mL
  Growth temperature: 37°C
  Growth strain: NEB Stable
  Copy number: Unknown
Gene/Insert
  Gene/Insert name: CSK (alt name: c-src tyrosine kinase)
  Species: H. sapiens (human)
  Insert size (bp): 2130
  GenBank ID: 1445
  Entrez Gene: CSK
  Promoter: doxycycline-inducible promoter
  Tag / fusion protein: EGFP (C terminal on insert)
  Cloning method: Gateway Cloning
  Sequencing primers: 5′ LNCX; 3′ hUBCpro-F
Terms and licenses: Academic/Nonprofit Terms; Industry Terms: Not Available to Industry
How to cite: Tet-myr-CSK-GFP was a gift from Barry Gumbiner (Addgene plasmid # 83470 ; http://n2t.net/addgene:83470 ; RRID:Addgene_83470)
