[The description below was written by a language model from this plasmid's Addgene catalogue record and the feature table of its GenBank file.]
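Description:
Tet-myr-CSK-GFP is a 15 kb HIV-1-based lentiviral vector built on the TRIPZ non-silencing shRNA control backbone for doxycycline-inducible expression of a membrane-targeted form of human CSK (c-src tyrosine kinase) in mammalian cells. It is propagated in E. coli through a high-copy ColE1/pUC-type origin with ampicillin resistance. The backbone also carries an f1 origin and an SV40 promoter/origin. The viral portion contains a full-length LTR at the 5′ end, the Psi packaging signal, RRE, cPPT/CTS, WPRE and a self-inactivating ΔU3 3′ LTR, followed by a bGH polyadenylation signal.

The inducible cassette consists of six tet operator repeats fused to a minimal CMV promoter. Downstream, between Gateway attB1 and attB2 sites, lies the insert: a Src-derived N-myristoylation signal at the N-terminus and EGFP at the C-terminus. The CSK coding region is not annotated but presumably occupies the unannotated interval between them. The myristoylation signal directs the kinase to the membrane, and EGFP allows the fusion to be visualised. Two FLAG tag annotations and the miR-30a flanks and loop of the parental shRNA scaffold remain downstream of attB2. The record does not indicate whether these are functionally relevant here.

A separate UbC promoter constitutively drives rtTA3, flanked by loxP511 sites, followed by an EMCV IRES and puromycin N-acetyltransferase. Transduced cells therefore carry both the transactivator and a puromycin marker on a single vector. An EM7-driven Sh ble gene provides Zeocin resistance. The associated publication studied Hippo signalling regulation through the FAK-Src-PI3K pathway. That context is consistent with using membrane-targeted CSK to modulate Src-family kinase activity, although the record does not state this directly.
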