LOCUS       Exported 15002 bp ds-DNA circular SYN 12-MAY-2021
DEFINITION  Lentiviral vector for doxycycline-inducible expression of membrane
            targeted-CSK in mammalian cells.
ACCESSION   .
VERSION     .
KEYWORDS    Tet-myr-CSK-GFP
SOURCE      synthetic DNA construct
  ORGANISM  synthetic DNA construct
REFERENCE   1 (bases 1 to 15002)
  AUTHORS   Kim NG, Gumbiner BM
  TITLE     Adhesion to fibronectin regulates Hippo signaling via the
            FAK-Src-PI3K pathway.
  JOURNAL   J Cell Biol. 2015 Aug 3;210(3):503-15. doi: 10.1083/jcb.201501025.
            Epub 2015 Jul 27.
  PUBMED    26216901
REFERENCE   2 (bases 1 to 15002)
  AUTHORS   .
  TITLE     Direct Submission
  JOURNAL   Exported May 12, 2021 from SnapGene Server 1.1.58
            http://www.snapgene.com
FEATURES             Location/Qualifiers
     source          1..15002
                     /organism="synthetic DNA construct"
                     /mol_type="other DNA"
     LTR             1..634
                     /label=3' LTR
                     /note="3' long terminal repeat (LTR) from HIV-1"
     misc_feature    681..806
                     /label=HIV-1 Psi
                     /note="packaging signal of human immunodeficiency virus
                     type 1"
     misc_feature    1303..1536
                     /label=RRE
                     /note="The Rev response element (RRE) of HIV-1 allows for
                     Rev-dependent mRNA export from the nucleus to the
                     cytoplasm."
     CDS             1721..1765
                     /codon_start=1
                     /product="antigenic peptide corresponding to amino acids
                     655 to 669 of the HIV envelope protein gp41 (Lutje Hulsik
                     et al., 2013)"
                     /label=gp41 peptide
                     /note="recognized by the 2H10 single-chain llama nanobody"
                     /translation="KNEQELLELDKWASL"
     misc_feature    2063..2180
                     /label=cPPT/CTS
                     /note="central polypurine tract and central termination
                     sequence of HIV-1"
     CDS             complement(2245..2619)
                     /codon_start=1
                     /gene="Sh ble from Streptoalloteichus hindustanus"
                     /product="antibiotic-binding protein"
                     /label=BleoR
                     /note="confers resistance to bleomycin, phleomycin, and
                     Zeocin(TM)"
                     /translation="MAKLTSAVPVLTARDVAGAVEFWTDRLGFSRDFVEDDFAGVVRDD
                     VTLFISAVQDQVVPDNTLAWVWVRGLDELYAEWSEVVSTNFRDASGPAMTEIGEQPWGR
                     EFALRDPAGNCVHFVAEEQD"
     regulatory      2616..2625
                     /regulatory_class="other"
                     /note="vertebrate consensus sequence for strong initiation
                     of translation (Kozak, 1987)"
     promoter        complement(2629..2647)
                     /label=T7 promoter
                     /note="promoter for bacteriophage T7 RNA polymerase"
     promoter        complement(2639..2686)
                     /label=EM7 promoter
                     /note="synthetic bacterial promoter "
     protein_bind    2722..2740
                     /gene="tetO"
                     /label=tet operator
                     /bound_moiety="tetracycline repressor TetR"
                     /note="bacterial operator O2 for the tetR and tetA genes"
     protein_bind    2757..2775
                     /gene="tetO"
                     /label=tet operator
                     /bound_moiety="tetracycline repressor TetR"
                     /note="bacterial operator O2 for the tetR and tetA genes"
     protein_bind    2793..2811
                     /gene="tetO"
                     /label=tet operator
                     /bound_moiety="tetracycline repressor TetR"
                     /note="bacterial operator O2 for the tetR and tetA genes"
     protein_bind    2829..2847
                     /gene="tetO"
                     /label=tet operator
                     /bound_moiety="tetracycline repressor TetR"
                     /note="bacterial operator O2 for the tetR and tetA genes"
     protein_bind    2864..2882
                     /gene="tetO"
                     /label=tet operator
                     /bound_moiety="tetracycline repressor TetR"
                     /note="bacterial operator O2 for the tetR and tetA genes"
     protein_bind    2900..2918
                     /gene="tetO"
                     /label=tet operator
                     /bound_moiety="tetracycline repressor TetR"
                     /note="bacterial operator O2 for the tetR and tetA genes"
     promoter        2930..2968
                     /label=minimal CMV promoter
                     /note="human cytomegalovirus (CMV) immediate early
                     promoter"
     primer_bind     2965..2989
                     /label=LNCX
                     /note="Human CMV promoter, forward primer"
     protein_bind    3009..3033
                     /gene="mutant version of attB"
                     /label=attB1
                     /bound_moiety="BP Clonase(TM)"
                     /note="recombination site for the Gateway(R) BP reaction"
     CDS             3033..3074
                     /codon_start=1
                     /product="N-myristoylation signal from Src kinase (Pellman
                     et al., 1985; Kaplan et al., 1988)"
                     /label=myr
                     /translation="MGSSKSKPKDPSQR"
     regulatory      4437..4446
                     /regulatory_class="other"
                     /note="vertebrate consensus sequence for strong initiation
                     of translation (Kozak, 1987)"
     CDS             4443..5162
                     /codon_start=1
                     /product="the original enhanced GFP (Yang et al., 1996)"
                     /label=EGFP
                     /note="mammalian codon-optimized"
                     /translation="MVSKGEELFTGVVPILVELDGDVNGHKFSVSGEGEGDATYGKLTL
                     KFICTTGKLPVPWPTLVTTLTYGVQCFSRYPDHMKQHDFFKSAMPEGYVQERTIFFKDD
                     GNYKTRAEVKFEGDTLVNRIELKGIDFKEDGNILGHKLEYNYNSHNVYIMADKQKNGIK
                     VNFKIRHNIEDGSVQLADHYQQNTPIGDGPVLLPDNHYLSTQSALSKDPNEKRDHMVLL
                     EFVTAAGITLGMDELYK"
     CDS             4443..5159
                     /codon_start=1
                     /product="enhanced GFP"
                     /label=EGFP
                     /translation="MVSKGEELFTGVVPILVELDGDVNGHKFSVSGEGEGDATYGKLTL
                     KFICTTGKLPVPWPTLVTTLTYGVQCFSRYPDHMKQHDFFKSAMPEGYVQERTIFFKDD
                     GNYKTRAEVKFEGDTLVNRIELKGIDFKEDGNILGHKLEYNYNSHNVYIMADKQKNGIK
                     VNFKIRHNIEDGSVQLADHYQQNTPIGDGPVLLPDNHYLSTQSALSKDPNEKRDHMVLL
                     EFVTAAGITLGMDELYK"
     primer_bind     complement(4488..4509)
                     /label=EGFP-N
                     /note="EGFP, reverse primer"
     primer_bind     complement(4749..4768)
                     /label=EXFP-R
                     /note="For distinguishing EGFP variants, reverse primer"
     primer_bind     5096..5117
                     /label=EGFP-C
                     /note="EGFP, forward primer"
     protein_bind    complement(5162..5186)
                     /gene="mutant version of attB"
                     /label=attB2
                     /bound_moiety="BP Clonase(TM)"
                     /note="recombination site for the Gateway(R) BP reaction"
     CDS             5194..5217
                     /codon_start=1
                     /product="FLAG(R) epitope tag, followed by an enterokinase
                     cleavage site"
                     /label=FLAG
                     /translation="DYKDDDDK"
     CDS             5221..5244
                     /codon_start=1
                     /product="FLAG(R) epitope tag, followed by an enterokinase
                     cleavage site"
                     /label=FLAG
                     /translation="DYKDDDDK"
     ncRNA           5309..5430
                     /label=5' miR-30a
                     /note="sequence upstream of the 71-nt precursor of the
                     human miR-30a microRNA (Zeng et al., 2002)"
                     /ncRNA_class="miRNA"
     ncRNA           5458..5472
                     /label=miR-30a loop
                     /note="loop from the the 71-nt precursor of the human
                     miR-30a microRNA (Zeng et al., 2002)"
                     /ncRNA_class="miRNA"
     ncRNA           5500..5626
                     /label=3' miR-30a
                     /note="sequence downstream of the 71-nt precursor of the
                     human miR-30a microRNA (Zeng et al., 2002)"
                     /ncRNA_class="miRNA"
     primer_bind     complement(5720..5739)
                     /label=T7
                     /note="T7 promoter, forward primer"
     promoter        complement(5721..5739)
                     /label=T7 promoter
                     /note="promoter for bacteriophage T7 RNA polymerase"
     promoter        5752..6963
                     /label=UbC promoter
                     /note="human ubiquitin C promoter"
     primer_bind     6800..6819
                     /label=hUBCpro-F
                     /note="Human Ubiquitin C (UbC) promoter, forward primer"
     protein_bind    6976..7009
                     /label=loxP511
                     /bound_moiety="Cre recombinase"
                     /note="Cre-mediated recombination occurs in the 8-bp core
                     sequence (GTATACAT). loxP511 sites are compatible with each
                     other, but incompatible with wild-type loxP sites."
     CDS             7016..7723
                     /codon_start=1
                     /product="reverse tetracycline transactivator 3"
                     /label=rtTA3
                     /note="activates expression from Tet-responsive promoters
                     in the presence of doxycycline"
                     /translation="MSRLDKSKVINGALELLNGVGIEGLTTRKLAQKLGVEQPTLYWHV
                     KNKRALLDALPIEMLDRHHTHFCPLEGESWQDFLRNNAKSYRCALLSHRDGAKVHLGTR
                     PTEKQYETLENQLAFLCQQGFSLENALYALSAVGHFTLGCVLEEQEHQVAKEERETPTT
                     DSMPPLLRQAIELFDRQGAEPAFLFGLELIICGLEKQLKCESGGPTDALDDFDLDMLPA
                     DALDDFDLDMLPG"
     protein_bind    7724..7757
                     /label=loxP511
                     /bound_moiety="Cre recombinase"
                     /note="Cre-mediated recombination occurs in the 8-bp core
                     sequence (GTATACAT). loxP511 sites are compatible with each
                     other, but incompatible with wild-type loxP sites."
     misc_feature    7780..8352
                     /label=IRES
                     /note="internal ribosome entry site (IRES) of the
                     encephalomyocarditis virus (EMCV)"
     primer_bind     complement(7947..7964)
                     /label=IRES reverse
                     /note="IRES internal ribosome entry site, reverse primer.
                     Also called pCDH-rev"
     primer_bind     8174..8193
                     /label=IRES-F
                     /note="IRES internal ribosome entry site, forward primer"
     CDS             8355..8957
                     /codon_start=1
                     /gene="pac from Streptomyces alboniger"
                     /product="puromycin N-acetyltransferase"
                     /label=PuroR
                     /note="confers resistance to puromycin"
                     /translation="MATEYKPTVRLATRDDVPRAVRTLAAAFADYPATRHTVDPDRHIE
                     RVTELQELFLTRVGLDIGKVWVADDGAAVAVWTTPESVEAGAVFAEIGSRMAELSGSRL
                     AAQQQMEGLLAPHRPKEPAWFLATVGVSPDHQGKGLGSAVVLPGVEAAERAGVPAFLET
                     SAPRNLPFYERLGFTVTADVEVPEGPRTWCMTRKPGA"
     primer_bind     8854..8874
                     /label=Puro-F
                     /note="Puromycin resistance gene, forward primer"
     misc_feature    8973..9561
                     /label=WPRE
                     /note="woodchuck hepatitis virus posttranscriptional
                     regulatory element"
     primer_bind     complement(9026..9046)
                     /label=WPRE-R
                     /note="WPRE, reverse primer"
     CDS             complement(9444..9455)
                     /codon_start=1
                     /product="Factor Xa recognition and cleavage site"
                     /label=Factor Xa site
                     /translation="IEGR"
     LTR             9768..10001
                     /label=3' LTR (Delta-U3)
                     /note="self-inactivating 3' long terminal repeat (LTR) from
                     HIV-1"
     primer_bind     complement(10102..10119)
                     /label=BGH-rev
                     /note="Bovine growth hormone terminator, reverse primer.
                     Also called BGH reverse"
     polyA_signal    10108..10332
                     /label=bGH poly(A) signal
                     /note="bovine growth hormone polyadenylation signal"
     rep_origin      10378..10806
                     /direction=RIGHT
                     /label=f1 ori
                     /note="f1 bacteriophage origin of replication; arrow
                     indicates direction of (+) strand synthesis"
     primer_bind     complement(10465..10484)
                     /label=F1ori-R
                     /note="F1 origin, reverse primer"
     primer_bind     10675..10696
                     /label=F1ori-F
                     /note="F1 origin, forward primer"
     primer_bind     complement(10815..10835)
                     /label=pBABE 3'
                     /note="SV40 enhancer, reverse primer for pBABE vectors"
     promoter        10820..11149
                     /label=SV40 promoter
                     /note="SV40 enhancer and early promoter"
     rep_origin      11000..11135
                     /label=SV40 ori
                     /note="SV40 origin of replication"
     primer_bind     11062..11081
                     /label=SV40pro-F
                     /note="SV40 promoter/origin, forward primer"
     polyA_signal    12357..12478
                     /label=SV40 poly(A) signal
                     /note="SV40 polyadenylation signal"
     primer_bind     complement(12527..12543)
                     /label=M13 rev
                     /note="common sequencing primer, one of multiple similar
                     variants"
     primer_bind     complement(12527..12543)
                     /label=M13 Reverse
                     /note="In lacZ gene. Also called M13-rev"
     primer_bind     complement(12540..12562)
                     /label=M13/pUC Reverse
                     /note="In lacZ gene"
     protein_bind    12551..12567
                     /label=lac operator
                     /bound_moiety="lac repressor encoded by lacI"
                     /note="The lac repressor binds to the lac operator to
                     inhibit transcription in E. coli. This inhibition can be
                     relieved by adding lactose or
                     isopropyl-beta-D-thiogalactopyranoside (IPTG)."
     promoter        complement(12575..12605)
                     /label=lac promoter
                     /note="promoter for the E. coli lac operon"
     protein_bind    12620..12641
                     /label=CAP binding site
                     /bound_moiety="E. coli catabolite activator protein"
                     /note="CAP binding activates transcription in the presence
                     of cAMP."
     primer_bind     complement(12758..12775)
                     /label=L4440
                     /note="L4440 vector, forward primer"
     rep_origin      complement(12929..13517)
                     /direction=LEFT
                     /label=ori
                     /note="high-copy-number ColE1/pMB1/pBR322/pUC origin of
                     replication"
     primer_bind     complement(13009..13028)
                     /label=pBR322ori-F
                     /note="pBR322 origin, forward primer"
     CDS             complement(13688..14548)
                     /codon_start=1
                     /gene="bla"
                     /product="beta-lactamase"
                     /label=AmpR
                     /note="confers resistance to ampicillin, carbenicillin, and
                     related antibiotics"
                     /translation="MSIQHFRVALIPFFAAFCLPVFAHPETLVKVKDAEDQLGARVGYI
                     ELDLNSGKILESFRPEERFPMMSTFKVLLCGAVLSRIDAGQEQLGRRIHYSQNDLVEYS
                     PVTEKHLTDGMTVRELCSAAITMSDNTAANLLLTTIGGPKELTAFLHNMGDHVTRLDRW
                     EPELNEAIPNDERDTTMPVAMATTLRKLLTGELLTLASRQQLIDWMEADKVAGPLLRSA
                     LPAGWFIADKSGAGERGSRGIIAALGPDGKPSRIVVIYTTGSQATMDERNRQIAEIGAS
                     LIKHW"
     primer_bind     14311..14330
                     /label=Amp-R
                     /note="Ampicillin resistance gene, reverse primer"
     promoter        complement(14549..14653)
                     /gene="bla"
                     /label=AmpR promoter
     polyA_signal    14701..14835
                     /label=SV40 poly(A) signal
                     /note="SV40 polyadenylation signal"
ORIGIN
        1 tggaagggct aattcactcc caaagaagac aagatatcct tgatctgtgg atctaccaca
       61 cacaaggcta cttccctgat tagcagaact acacaccagg gccaggggtc agatatccac
      121 tgacctttgg atggtgctac aagctagtac cagttgagcc agataaggta gaagaggcca
      181 ataaaggaga gaacaccagc ttgttacacc ctgtgagcct gcatgggatg gatgacccgg
      241 agagagaagt gttagagtgg aggtttgaca gccgcctagc atttcatcac gtggcccgag
      301 agctgcatcc ggagtacttc aagaactgct gatatcgagc ttgctacaag ggactttccg
      361 ctggggactt tccagggagg cgtggcctgg gcgggactgg ggagtggcga gccctcagat
      421 cctgcatata agcagctgct ttttgcctgt actgggtctc tctggttaga ccagatctga
      481 gcctgggagc tctctggcta actagggaac ccactgctta agcctcaata aagcttgcct
      541 tgagtgcttc aagtagtgtg tgcccgtctg ttgtgtgact ctggtaacta gagatccctc
      601 agaccctttt agtcagtgtg gaaaatctct agcagtggcg cccgaacagg gacttgaaag
      661 cgaaagggaa accagaggag ctctctcgac gcaggactcg gcttgctgaa gcgcgcacgg
      721 caagaggcga ggggcggcga ctggtgagta cgccaaaaat tttgactagc ggaggctaga
      781 aggagagaga tgggtgcgag agcgtcagta ttaagcgggg gagaattaga tcgcgatggg
      841 aaaaaattcg gttaaggcca gggggaaaga aaaaatataa attaaaacat atagtatggg
      901 caagcaggga gctagaacga ttcgcagtta atcctggcct gttagaaaca tcagaaggct
      961 gtagacaaat actgggacag ctacaaccat cccttcagac aggatcagaa gaacttagat
     1021 cattatataa tacagtagca accctctatt gtgtgcatca aaggatagag ataaaagaca
     1081 ccaaggaagc tttagacaag atagaggaag agcaaaacaa aagtaagacc accgcacagc
     1141 aagcggccgg ccgctgatct tcagacctgg aggaggagat atgagggaca attggagaag
     1201 tgaattatat aaatataaag tagtaaaaat tgaaccatta ggagtagcac ccaccaaggc
     1261 aaagagaaga gtggtgcaga gagaaaaaag agcagtggga ataggagctt tgttccttgg
     1321 gttcttggga gcagcaggaa gcactatggg cgcagcgtca atgacgctga cggtacaggc
     1381 cagacaatta ttgtctggta tagtgcagca gcagaacaat ttgctgaggg ctattgaggc
     1441 gcaacagcat ctgttgcaac tcacagtctg gggcatcaag cagctccagg caagaatcct
     1501 ggctgtggaa agatacctaa aggatcaaca gctcctgggg atttggggtt gctctggaaa
     1561 actcatttgc accactgctg tgccttggaa tgctagttgg agtaataaat ctctggaaca
     1621 gatttggaat cacacgacct ggatggagtg ggacagagaa attaacaatt acacaagctt
     1681 aatacactcc ttaattgaag aatcgcaaaa ccagcaagaa aagaatgaac aagaattatt
     1741 ggaattagat aaatgggcaa gtttgtggaa ttggtttaac ataacaaatt ggctgtggta
     1801 tataaaatta ttcataatga tagtaggagg cttggtaggt ttaagaatag tttttgctgt
     1861 actttctata gtgaatagag ttaggcaggg atattcacca ttatcgtttc agacccacct
     1921 cccaaccccg aggggacccg acaggcccga aggaatagaa gaagaaggtg gagagagaga
     1981 cagagacaga tccattcgat tagtgaacgg atcggcactg cgtgcgccaa ttctgcagac
     2041 aaatggcagt attcatccac aattttaaaa gaaaaggggg gattgggggg tacagtgcag
     2101 gggaaagaat agtagacata atagcaacag acatacaaac taaagaatta caaaaacaaa
     2161 ttacaaaaat tcaaaatttt cgggtttatt acagggacag cagagatcca gtttggttag
     2221 taccgggccc gctctagtcc ggaatcagtc ctgctcctcg gccacgaagt gcacgcagtt
     2281 gccggccggg tcgcgcaggg cgaactcccg cccccacggc tgctcgccga tctcggtcat
     2341 ggccggcccg gaggcgtccc ggaagttcgt ggacacgacc tccgaccact cggcgtacag
     2401 ctcgtccagg ccgcgcaccc acacccaggc cagggtgttg tccggcacca cctggtcctg
     2461 gaccgcgctg atgaacaggg tcacgtcgtc ccggaccaca ccggcgaagt cgtcctccac
     2521 gaagtcccgg gagaacccga gccggtcggt ccagaactcg accgctccgg cgacgtcgcg
     2581 cgcggtgagc accggaacgg cactggtcaa cttggccatg gtggccctcc tatagtgagt
     2641 cgtattatac tatgccgata tactatgccg atgattaatt gtcaacacgt gctgcaggtc
     2701 cgaggttcta gacgagttta ctccctatca gtgatagaga acgatgtcga gtttactccc
     2761 tatcagtgat agagaacgta tgtcgagttt actccctatc agtgatagag aacgtatgtc
     2821 gagtttactc cctatcagtg atagagaacg tatgtcgagt ttatccctat cagtgataga
     2881 gaacgtatgt cgagtttact ccctatcagt gatagagaac gtatgtcgag gtaggcgtgt
     2941 acggtgggag gcctatataa gcagagctcg tttagtgaac cgtcagatcg caccggttgc
     3001 agatatcaac aagtttgtac aaaaaagttg gcatggggag cagcaagagc aagcccaagg
     3061 accccagcca gcgccggcgc aggatgtcag caatacaggc cgcctggcca tccggtacag
     3121 aatgtattgc caagtacaac ttccacggca ctgccgagca ggacctgccc ttctgcaaag
     3181 gagacgtgct caccattgtg gccgtcacca aggaccccaa ctggtacaaa gccaaaaaca
     3241 aggtgggccg tgagggcatc atcccagcca actacgtcca gaagcgggag ggcgtgaagg
     3301 cgggtaccaa actcagcctc atgccttggt tccacggcaa gatcacacgg gagcaggctg
     3361 agcggcttct gtacccgccg gagacaggcc tgttcctggt gcgggagagc accaactacc
     3421 ccggagacta cacgctgtgc gtgagctgcg acggcaaggt ggagcactac cgcatcatgt
     3481 accatgccag caagctcagc atcgacgagg aggtgtactt tgagaacctc atgcagctgg
     3541 tggagcacta cacctcagac gcagatggac tctgtacgcg cctcattaaa ccaaaggtca
     3601 tggagggcac agtggcggcc caggatgagt tctaccgcag cggctgggcc ctgaacatga
     3661 aggagctgaa gctgctgcag accatcggga agggggagtt cggagacgtg atgctgggcg
     3721 attaccgagg gaacaaagtc gccgtcaagt gcattaagaa cgacgccact gcccaggcct
     3781 tcctggctga agcctcagtc atgacgcaac tgcggcatag caacctggtg cagctcctgg
     3841 gcgtgatcgt ggaggagaag ggcgggctct acatcgtcac tgagtacatg gccaagggga
     3901 gccttgtgga ctacctgcgg tctaggggtc ggtcagtgct gggcggagac tgtctcctca
     3961 agttctcgct agatgtctgc gaggccatgg aatacctgga gggcaacaat ttcgtgcatc
     4021 gagacctggc tgcccgcaat gtgctggtgt ctgaggacaa cgtggccaag gtcagcgact
     4081 ttggtctcac caaggaggcg tccagcaccc aggacacggg caagctgcca gtcaagtgga
     4141 cagcccctga ggccctgaga gagaagaaat tctccactaa gtctgacgtg tggagtttcg
     4201 gaatccttct ctgggaaatc tactcctttg ggcgagtgcc ttatccaaga attcccctga
     4261 aggacgtcgt ccctcgggtg gagaagggct acaagatgga tgcccccgac ggctgcccgc
     4321 ccgcagtcta tgaagtcatg aagaactgct ggcacctgga cgccgccatg cggccctcct
     4381 tcctacagct ccgagagcag cttgagcaca tcaaaaccca cgagctgcac ctggcggccg
     4441 ccatggtgag caagggcgag gagctgttca ccggggtggt gcccatcctg gtcgagctgg
     4501 acggcgacgt aaacggccac aagttcagcg tgtccggcga gggcgagggc gatgccacct
     4561 acggcaagct gaccctgaag ttcatctgca ccaccggcaa gctgcccgtg ccctggccca
     4621 ccctcgtgac caccctgacc tacggcgtgc agtgcttcag ccgctacccc gaccacatga
     4681 agcagcacga cttcttcaag tccgccatgc ccgaaggcta cgtccaggag cgcaccatct
     4741 tcttcaagga cgacggcaac tacaagaccc gcgccgaggt gaagttcgag ggcgacaccc
     4801 tggtgaaccg catcgagctg aagggcatcg acttcaagga ggacggcaac atcctggggc
     4861 acaagctgga gtacaactac aacagccaca acgtctatat catggccgac aagcagaaga
     4921 acggcatcaa ggtgaacttc aagatccgcc acaacatcga ggacggcagc gtgcagctcg
     4981 ccgaccacta ccagcagaac acccccatcg gcgacggccc cgtgctgctg cccgacaacc
     5041 actacctgag cacccagtcc gccctgagca aagaccccaa cgagaagcgc gatcacatgg
     5101 tcctgctgga gttcgtgacc gccgccggga tcactctcgg catggacgag ctgtacaagt
     5161 aacccaactt tcttgtacaa agtggttgat atcgactaca aggacgacga tgacaagatc
     5221 gactacaagg acgacgatga caagatcgac tacaaggacg acgatgacaa tccatcacac
     5281 tggcggccgc tctaaatcga tagtttgttt gaatgaggct tcagtacttt acagaatcgt
     5341 tgcctgcaca tcttggaaac acttgctggg attacttctt caggttaacc caacagaagg
     5401 ctcgagaagg tatattgctg ttgacagtga gcgatctcgc ttgggcgaga gtaagtagtg
     5461 aagccacaga tgtacttact ctcgcccaag cgagagtgcc tactgcctcg gaattcaagg
     5521 ggctacttta ggagcaatta tcttgtttac taaaactgaa taccttgcta tctctttgat
     5581 acatttttac aaagctgaat taaaatggta taaattaaat cacttttttc aattggaaga
     5641 ctaatgcggc cggccattac tccgtctcgt gtcttgttgc atatgtctgc tggtttgttt
     5701 gatgttgttt gcgggcgggc cctatagtga gtcgtattac ctaggacgcg tggcctccgc
     5761 gccgggtttt ggcgcctccc gcgggcgccc ccctcctcac ggcgagcgct gccacgtcag
     5821 acgaagggcg cagcgagcgt cctgatcctt ccgcccggac gctcaggaca gcggcccgct
     5881 gctcataaga ctcggcctta gaaccccagt atcagcagaa ggacatttta ggacgggact
     5941 tgggtgactc tagggcactg gttttctttc cagagagcgg aacaggcgag gaaaagtagt
     6001 cccttctcgg cgattctgcg gagggatctc cgtggggcgg tgaacgccga tgattatata
     6061 aggacgcgcc gggtgtggca cagctagttc cgtcgcagcc gggatttggg tcgcggttct
     6121 tgtttgtgga tcgctgtgat cgtcacttgg tgagtagcgg gctgctgggc tggccggggc
     6181 tttcgtggcc gccgggccgc tcggtgggac ggaagcgtgt ggagagaccg ccaagggctg
     6241 tagtctgggt ccgcgagcaa ggttgccctg aactgggggt tggggggagc gcagcaaaat
     6301 ggcggctgtt cccgagtctt gaatggaaga cgcttgtgag gcgggctgtg aggtcgttga
     6361 aacaaggtgg ggggcatggt gggcggcaag aacccaaggt cttgaggcct tcgctaatgc
     6421 gggaaagctc ttattcgggt gagatgggct ggggcaccat ctggggaccc tgacgtgaag
     6481 tttgtcactg actggagaac tcggtttgtc gtctgttgcg ggggcggcag ttatggcggt
     6541 gccgttgggc agtgcacccg tacctttggg agcgcgcgcc ctcgtcgtgt cgtgacgtca
     6601 cccgttctgt tggcttataa tgcagggtgg ggccacctgc cggtaggtgt gcggtaggct
     6661 tttctccgtc gcaggacgca gggttcgggc ctagggtagg ctctcctgaa tcgacaggcg
     6721 ccggacctct ggtgagggga gggataagtg aggcgtcagt ttctttggtc ggttttatgt
     6781 acctatcttc ttaagtagct gaagctccgg ttttgaacta tgcgctcggg gttggcgagt
     6841 gtgttttgtg aagtttttta ggcacctttt gaaatgtaat catttgggtc aatatgtaat
     6901 tttcagtgtt agactagtaa attgtccgct aaattctggc cgtttttggc ttttttgtta
     6961 gacgctagcg gatccataac ttcgtatagt atacattata cgaagttatg ccaccatgtc
     7021 taggctggac aagagcaaag tcataaacgg agctctggaa ttactcaatg gtgtcggtat
     7081 cgaaggcctg acgacaagga aactcgctca aaagctggga gttgagcagc ctaccctgta
     7141 ctggcacgtg aagaacaagc gggccctgct cgatgccctg ccaatcgaga tgctggacag
     7201 gcatcatacc cacttctgcc ccctggaagg cgagtcatgg caagactttc tgcggaacaa
     7261 cgccaagtca taccgctgtg ctctcctctc acatcgcgac ggggctaaag tgcatctcgg
     7321 cacccgccca acagagaaac agtacgaaac cctggaaaat cagctcgcgt tcctgtgtca
     7381 gcaaggcttc tccctggaga acgcactgta cgctctgtcc gccgtgggcc actttacact
     7441 gggctgcgta ttggaggaac aggagcatca agtagcaaaa gaggaaagag agacacctac
     7501 caccgattct atgcccccac ttctgagaca agcaattgag ctgttcgacc ggcagggagc
     7561 cgaacctgcc ttccttttcg gcctggaact aatcatatgt ggcctggaga aacagctaaa
     7621 gtgcgaaagc ggcgggccga ccgacgccct tgacgatttt gacttagaca tgctcccagc
     7681 cgatgccctt gacgattttg accttgacat gctccccggg taaataactt cgtatagtat
     7741 acattatacg aagttatgga tccgcggccg caaattccgc ccctctccct cccccccccc
     7801 taacgttact ggccgaagcc gcttggaata aggccggtgt gcgtttgtct atatgttatt
     7861 ttccaccata ttgccgtctt ttggcaatgt gagggcccgg aaacctggcc ctgtcttctt
     7921 gacgagcatt cctaggggtc tttcccctct cgccaaagga atgcaaggtc tgttgaatgt
     7981 cgtgaaggaa gcagttcctc tggaagcttc ttgaagacaa acaacgtctg tagcgaccct
     8041 ttgcaggcag cggaaccccc cacctggcga caggtgcctc tgcggccaaa agccacgtgt
     8101 ataagataca cctgcaaagg cggcacaacc ccagtgccac gttgtgagtt ggatagttgt
     8161 ggaaagagtc aaatggctct cctcaagcgt attcaacaag gggctgaagg atgcccagaa
     8221 ggtaccccat tgtatgggat ctgatctggg gcctcggtgc acatgcttta catgtgttta
     8281 gtcgaggtta aaaaaacgtc taggcccccc gaaccacggg gacgtggttt tcctttgaaa
     8341 aacacgataa taccatggcc accgagtaca agcccacggt gcgcctcgcc acccgcgacg
     8401 acgtcccccg ggccgtacgc accctcgccg ccgcgttcgc cgactacccc gccacgcgcc
     8461 acaccgtcga cccggaccgc cacatcgagc gggtcaccga gctgcaagaa ctcttcctca
     8521 cgcgcgtcgg gctcgacatc ggcaaggtgt gggtcgcgga cgacggcgcc gcggtggcgg
     8581 tctggaccac gccggagagc gtcgaagcgg gggcggtgtt cgccgagatc ggctcgcgca
     8641 tggccgagtt gagcggttcc cggctggccg cgcagcaaca gatggaaggc ctcctggcgc
     8701 cgcaccggcc caaggagccc gcgtggttcc tggccaccgt cggcgtctcg cccgaccacc
     8761 agggcaaggg tctgggcagc gccgtcgtgc tccccggagt ggaggcggcc gagcgcgctg
     8821 gggtgcccgc cttcctggag acctccgcgc cccgcaacct ccccttctac gagcggctcg
     8881 gcttcaccgt caccgccgac gtcgaggtgc ccgaaggacc gcgcacctgg tgcatgaccc
     8941 gcaagcccgg tgcctgagtt cgcgtctgga acaatcaacc tctggattac aaaatttgtg
     9001 aaagattgac tggtattctt aactatgttg ctccttttac gctatgtgga tacgctgctt
     9061 taatgccttt gtatcatgct attgcttccc gtatggcttt cattttctcc tccttgtata
     9121 aatcctggtt gctgtctctt tatgaggagt tgtggcccgt tgtcaggcaa cgtggcgtgg
     9181 tgtgcactgt gtttgctgac gcaaccccca ctggttgggg cattgccacc acctgtcagc
     9241 tcctttccgg gactttcgct ttccccctcc ctattgccac ggcggaactc atcgccgcct
     9301 gccttgcccg ctgctggaca ggggctcggc tgttgggcac tgacaattcc gtggtgttgt
     9361 cggggaagct gacgtccttt ccatggctgc tcgcctgtgt tgccacctgg attctgcgcg
     9421 ggacgtcctt ctgctacgtc ccttcggccc tcaatccagc ggaccttcct tcccgcggcc
     9481 tgctgccggc tctgcggcct cttccgcgtc ttcgccttcg ccctcagacg agtcggatct
     9541 ccctttgggc cgcctccccg cctggaatta attctgcagt cgagacctag aaaaacatgg
     9601 agcaatcaca agtagcaata cagcagctac caatgctgat tgtgcctggc tagaagcaca
     9661 agaggaggag gaggtgggtt ttccagtcac acctcaggta cctttaagac caatgactta
     9721 caaggcagct gtagatctta gccacttttt aaaagaaaag aggggactgg aagggctaat
     9781 tcactcccaa cgaagacaag atctgctttt tgcttgtact gggtctctct ggttagacca
     9841 gatctgagcc tgggagctct ctggctaact agggaaccca ctgcttaagc ctcaataaag
     9901 cttgccttga gtgcttcaag tagtgtgtgc ccgtctgttg tgtgactctg gtaactagag
     9961 atccctcaga cccttttagt cagtgtggaa aatctctagc agtagtagtt catgtcatct
    10021 tattattcag tatttataac ttgcaaagaa atgaatatca gagagtgaga ggccttgaca
    10081 ttgtttaaac ccgctgatca gcctcgactg tgccttctag ttgccagcca tctgttgttt
    10141 gcccctcccc cgtgccttcc ttgaccctgg aaggtgccac tcccactgtc ctttcctaat
    10201 aaaatgagga aattgcatcg cattgtctga gtaggtgtca ttctattctg gggggtgggg
    10261 tggggcagga cagcaagggg gaggattggg aagacaatag caggcatgct ggggatgcgg
    10321 tgggctctat ggcttctgag gcggaaagaa ccagctgggg ctctaggggg tatccccnnn
    10381 nnnnnnnnnn nnnnnnnnnn nnnnnnnnnn nnnnnnnnnn nnnnnnnnnn nnnnnnnnnn
    10441 nnnnnnnnnn nnnnnnnnnn nnnnnnnnnn nnnnnnnnnn nnnnnnnnnn nnnnnnnnnn
    10501 ncnnnnnnnn nnnnnnnnnn nnnnnnnnnn nnnnnnnnnn nnnnnnnnnn nnnnnnnnnn
    10561 nnnnnnnnnn nnnnnnnnnn nnnnnnnnnn nnnannnnnn nnnnnnnnnn nnnnnnnnnn
    10621 nnnnnnnnnn nnnnnnnnnn nnncctttga cgttggagtc cacgttcttt aatagtggac
    10681 tcttgttcca aactggaaca acactcaacc ctatctcggt ctattctttt gatttataag
    10741 ggattttgcc gatttcggcc tattggttaa aaaatgagct gatttaacaa aaatttaacg
    10801 cgaattaatt ctgtggaatg tgtgtcagtt agggtgtgga aagtccccag gctccccagc
    10861 aggcagaagt atgcaaagca tgcatctcaa ttagtcagca accaggtgtg gaaagtcccc
    10921 aggctcccca gcaggcagaa gtatgcaaag catgcatctc aattagtcag caaccatagt
    10981 cccgccccta actccgccca tcccgcccct aactccgccc agttccgccc attctccgcc
    11041 ccatggctga ctaatttttt ttatttatgc agaggccgag gccgcctctg cctctgagct
    11101 attccagaag tagtgaggag gcttttttgg aggcctaggc ttttgcaaaa agctcccggg
    11161 agcttgtata tccattttcg gatctgatca gcacgtgatg aaaaagcctg aactcaccgc
    11221 gacgtctgtc gagaagtttc tgatcgaaaa gttcgacagc gtctccgacc tgatgcagct
    11281 ctcggagggc gaagaatctc gtgctttcag cttcgatgta ggagggcgtg gatatgtcct
    11341 gcgggtaaat agctgcgccg atggtttcta caaagatcgt tatgtttatc ggcactttgc
    11401 atcggccgcg ctcccgattc cggaagtgct tgacattggg gaattaattc agcgagagcc
    11461 tgacctattg catctcccgc cgtgcacagg gtgtcacgtt gcaagacctg cctgaaaccg
    11521 aactgcccgc tgttctgcag ccggtcgcgg aggccatgga tgcgatcgct gcggccgatc
    11581 ttagccagac gagcgggttc ggcccattcg gaccgcaagg aatcggtcaa tacactacat
    11641 ggcgtgattt catatgcgcg attgctgatc cccatgtgta tcactggcaa actgtgatgg
    11701 acgacaccgt cagtgcgtcc gtcgcgcagg ctctcgatga gctgatgctt tgggccgagg
    11761 actgccccga agtccggcac ctcgtgcacg cggatttcgg ctccaacaat gtcctgacgg
    11821 acaatggccg cataacagcg gtcattgact ggagcgaggc gatgttcggg gattcccaat
    11881 acgaggtcgc caacatcttc ttctggaggc cgtggttggc ttgtatggag cagcagacgc
    11941 gctacttcga gcggaggcat ccggagcttg caggatcgcc gcggctccgg gcgtatatgc
    12001 tccgcattgg tcttgaccaa ctctatcaga gcttggttga cggcaatttc gatgatgcag
    12061 cttgggcgca gggtcgatgc gacgcaatcg tccgatccgg agccgggact gtcgggcgta
    12121 cacaaatcgc ccgcagaagc gcggccgtct ggaccgatgg ctgtgtagaa gtactcgccg
    12181 atagtggaaa ccgacgcccc agcactcgtc cgagggcaaa ggaatagcac gtgctacgag
    12241 atttcgattc caccgccgcc ttctatgaaa ggttgggctt cggaatcgtt ttccgggacg
    12301 ccggctggat gatcctccag cgcggggatc tcatgctgga gttcttcgcc caccccaact
    12361 tgtttattgc agcttataat ggttacaaat aaagcaatag catcacaaat ttcacaaata
    12421 aagcattttt ttcactgcat tctagttgtg gtttgtccaa actcatcaat gtatcttatc
    12481 atgtctgtat accgtcgacc tctagctaga gcttggcgta atcatggtca tagctgtttc
    12541 ctgtgtgaaa ttgttatccg ctcacaattc cacacaacat acgagccgga agcataaagt
    12601 gtaaagcctg gggtgcctaa tgagtgagct aactcacatt aattgcgttg cgctcactgc
    12661 ccgctttcca gtcgggaaac ctgtcgtgcc agctgcatta atgaatcggc caacgcgcgg
    12721 ggagaggcgg tttgcgtatt gggcgctctt ccgcttcctc gctcactgac tcgctgcgct
    12781 cggtcgttcg gctgcggcga gcggtatcag ctcactcaaa ggcggtaata cggttatcca
    12841 cagaatcagg ggataacgca ggaaagaaca tgtgagcaaa aggccagcaa aaggccagga
    12901 accgtaaaaa ggccgcgttg ctggcgtttt tccataggct ccgcccccct gacgagcatc
    12961 acaaaaatcg acgctcaagt cagaggtggc gaaacccgac aggactataa agataccagg
    13021 cgtttccccc tggaagctcc ctcgtgcgct ctcctgttcc gaccctgccg cttaccggat
    13081 acctgtccgc ctttctccct tcgggaagcg tggcgctttc tcatagctca cgctgtaggt
    13141 atctcagttc ggtgtaggtc gttcgctcca agctgggctg tgtgcacgaa ccccccgttc
    13201 agcccgaccg ctgcgcctta tccggtaact atcgtcttga gtccaacccg gtaagacacg
    13261 acttatcgcc actggcagca gccactggta acaggattag cagagcgagg tatgtaggcg
    13321 gtgctacaga gttcttgaag tggtggccta actacggcta cactagaaga acagtatttg
    13381 gtatctgcgc tctgctgaag ccagttacct tcggaaaaag agttggtagc tcttgatccg
    13441 gcaaacaaac caccgctggt agcggtggtt tttttgtttg caagcagcag attacgcgca
    13501 gaaaaaaagg atctcaagaa gatcctttga tcttttctac ggggtctgac gctcagtgga
    13561 acgaaaactc acgttaaggg attttggtca tgagattatc aaaaaggatc ttcacctaga
    13621 tccttttaaa ttaaaaatga agttttaaat caatctaaag tatatatgag taaacttggt
    13681 ctgacagtta ccaatgctta atcagtgagg cacctatctc agcgatctgt ctatttcgtt
    13741 catccatagt tgcctgactc cccgtcgtgt agataactac gatacgggag ggcttaccat
    13801 ctggccccag tgctgcaatg ataccgcgag acccacgctc accggctcca gatttatcag
    13861 caataaacca gccagccgga agggccgagc gcagaagtgg tcctgcaact ttatccgcct
    13921 ccatccagtc tattaattgt tgccgggaag ctagagtaag tagttcgcca gttaatagtt
    13981 tgcgcaacgt tgttgccatt gctacaggca tcgtggtgtc acgctcgtcg tttggtatgg
    14041 cttcattcag ctccggttcc caacgatcaa ggcgagttac atgatccccc atgttgtgca
    14101 aaaaagcggt tagctccttc ggtcctccga tcgttgtcag aagtaagttg gccgcagtgt
    14161 tatcactcat ggttatggca gcactgcata attctcttac tgtcatgcca tccgtaagat
    14221 gcttttctgt gactggtgag tactcaacca agtcattctg agaatagtgt atgcggcgac
    14281 cgagttgctc ttgcccggcg tcaatacggg ataataccgc gccacatagc agaactttaa
    14341 aagtgctcat cattggaaaa cgttcttcgg ggcgaaaact ctcaaggatc ttaccgctgt
    14401 tgagatccag ttcgatgtaa cccactcgtg cacccaactg atcttcagca tcttttactt
    14461 tcaccagcgt ttctgggtga gcaaaaacag gaaggcaaaa tgccgcaaaa aagggaataa
    14521 gggcgacacg gaaatgttga atactcatac tcttcctttt tcaatattat tgaagcattt
    14581 atcagggtta ttgtctcatg agcggataca tatttgaatg tatttagaaa aataaacaaa
    14641 taggggttcc gcgcacattt ccccgaaaag tgccacctga cgtcgacgga tcgggagatc
    14701 aacttgttta ttgcagctta taatggttac aaataaagca atagcatcac aaatttcaca
    14761 aataaagcat ttttttcact gcattctagt tgtggtttgt ccaaactcat caatgtatct
    14821 tatcatgtct ggatcaactg gataactcaa gctaaccaaa atcatcccaa acttcccacc
    14881 ccatacccta ttaccactgc caattacctg tggtttcatt tactctaaac ctgtgattcc
    14941 tctgaattat tttcatttta aagaaattgt atttgttaaa tatgtactac aaacttagta
    15001 gt
//
