>Addgene plasmid #83470 | Tet-myr-CSK-GFP | addgene partial sequence | sequence record 161985 | LNCX 5'-AGCTCGTTTAGTGAACCGTCAGATC-3'
ATATCAACAAGTTTGTACAAAAAAGTTGGCATGGGGAGCAGCAAGAGCAAGCCCAAGGACCCCAGCCAGC
GCCGGCGCAGGATGTCAGCAATACAGGCCGCCTGGCCATCCGGTACAGAATGTATTGCCAAGTACAACTT
CCACGGCACTGCCGAGCAGGACCTGCCCTTCTGCAAAGGAGACGTGCTCACCATTGTGGCCGTCACCAAG
GACCCCAACTGGTACAAAGCCAAAAACAAGGTGGGCCGTGAGGGCATCATCCCAGCCAACTACGTCCAGA
AGCGGGAGGGCGTGAAGGCGGGTACCAAACTCAGCCTCATGCCTTGGTTCCACGGCAAGATCACACGGGA
GCAGGCTGAGCGGCTTCTGTACCCGCCGGAGACAGGCCTGTTCCTGGTGCGGGAGAGCACCAACTACCCC
GGAGACTACACGCTGTGCGTGAGCTGCGACGGCAAGGTGGAGCACTACCGCATCATGTACCATGCCAGCA
AGCTCAGCATCGACGAGGAGGTGTACTTTGAGAACCTCATGCAGCTGGTGGAGCACTACACCTCAGACGC
AGATGGACTCTGTACGCGCCTCATTAAACCAAAGGTCATGGAGGGCACAGTGGCGGCCCAGGATGAGTTC
TACCGCAGCGGCTGGGCCCTGAACATGAAGGAGCTGAAGCTGCTGCAGACCATCGGGAAGGGGGAGTTCG
GAGACGTGATGCTGGGCGATTACCGAGGGAACAAAGTCGCCGTCAAGTGCATTAAGAACGACGCCACTGC
CCAGGCCTTCCTGGCTGAAGCCTCAGTCATGACGCAACTGCGGCATAGCAACCTGGTGCAGCTCCTGGGC
GTGATCGTGGAGGAGAAGGGCGGGCTCTACATCGTCACTGAGTACATGGCCAAGGGGAGCCTTGTGGACT
ACCTGCGGTCTAGGGGTCGGTCAGTGCTGGGCGGA
