>Addgene plasmid #83470 | Tet-myr-CSK-GFP | addgene partial sequence | sequence record 161986 | GFP2b 5'-CTTGATGCCGTTCTTCTGCTTGT-3'
GTTGTGGCTGTTGTAGTTGTACTCCAGCTTGTGCCCCAGGATGTTGCCGTCCTCCTTGAAGTCGATGCCC
TTCAGCTCGATGCGGTTCACCAGGGTGTCGCCCTCGAACTTCACCTCGGCGCGGGTCTTGTAGTTGCCGT
CGTCCTTGAAGAAGATGGTGCGCTCCTGGACGTAGCCTTCGGGCATGGCGGACTTGAAGAAGTCGTGCTG
CTTCATGTGGTCGGGGTAGCGGCTGAAGCACTGCACGCCGTAGGTCAGGGTGGTCACGAGGGTGGGCCAG
GGCACGGGCAGCTTGCCGGTGGTGCAGATGAACTTCAGGGTCAGCTTGCCGTAGGTGGCATCGCCCTCGC
CCTCGCCGGACACGCTGAACTTGTGGCCGTTTACGTCGCCGTCCAGCTCGACCAGGATGGGCACCACCCC
GGTGAACAGCTCCTCGCCCTTGCTCACCATGGCGGCCGCCAGGTGCAGCTCGTGGGTTTTGATGTGCTCA
AGCTGCTCTCGGAGCTGTAGGAAGGAGGGCCGCATGGCGGCGTCCAGGTGCCAGCAGTTCTTCATGACTT
CATAGACTGCGGGCGGGCAGCCGTCGGGGGCATCCATCTTGTAGCCCTTCTCCACCCGAGGGACGACGTC
CTTCAGGGGAATTCTTGGATAAGGCACTCGCCCAAAGGAGTAGATTTCCCAGAGAAGGATTCCGAAACTC
CACACGTCAGACTTAGTGGAGAATTTCTTCTCTCTCAGGGCCTCAGGGGCTGTCCACTTGACTGGCAGCT
TGCCCGTGTCCTGGGTGCTGGACGCCTCCTTGGTGAGACCAAAGTCGCTGACCTTGGCCACATTGTCCTC
AGACACCAGCACATTGCGGGCAGCCAGGTCTCGATGCACGAAATTGTTGCCCTCCAGGTATTCCATGGCC
TCGCAGACATCTAGCGAGAACTTGAGGAGACAGTCTCCGCCCAGCACTGACCGACCCCTAGACCGCAGGT
AGTCCACAAGGCTCCCCTTGGCCATGTACTCAGTGACGATGTAGAGCCCGCCCTTCTCCTCCACGATCAC
GCCCAGGAGCTGCACCAGGTTGCTATGCCGCAGTTGCGTCATGACTGAGGCTTCAGCC
